>Addgene plasmid #72228 | pcDNA4TO-Kif18b-24xGCN4_v1 | depositor full sequence | sequence record 131522 | pcDNA4TO-Kif18b-24xGCN4_v1 sequence 9668 bps
GACGGATCGGGAGATCTCCCGATCCCCTATGGTGCACTCTCAGTACAATCTGCTCTGATGCCGCATAGTT
AAGCCAGTATCTGCTCCCTGCTTGTGTGTTGGAGGTCGCTGAGTAGTGCGCGAGCAAAATTTAAGCTACA
ACAAGGCAAGGCTTGACCGACAATTGCATGAAGAATCTGCTTAGGGTTAGGCGTTTTGCGCTGCTTCGCG
ATGTACGGGCCAGATATACGCGTTGACATTGATTATTGACTAGTTATTAATAGTAATCAATTACGGGGTC
ATTAGTTCATAGCCCATATATGGAGTTCCGCGTTACATAACTTACGGTAAATGGCCCGCCTGGCTGACCG
CCCAACGACCCCCGCCCATTGACGTCAATAATGACGTATGTTCCCATAGTAACGCCAATAGGGACTTTCC
ATTGACGTCAATGGGTGGAGTATTTACGGTAAACTGCCCACTTGGCAGTACATCAAGTGTATCATATGCC
AAGTACGCCCCCTATTGACGTCAATGACGGTAAATGGCCCGCCTGGCATTATGCCCAGTACATGACCTTA
TGGGACTTTCCTACTTGGCAGTACATCTACGTATTAGTCATCGCTATTACCATGGTGATGCGGTTTTGGC
AGTACATCAATGGGCGTGGATAGCGGTTTGACTCACGGGGATTTCCAAGTCTCCACCCCATTGACGTCAG
CTCAGCTTTCTAGACCGCGCGCAAATGGGCGGTAGGCGTGTACGGTGGGAGGTCTATATAAGCAGAGCTC
TCCCTATCAGTGATAGAGATCTCCCTATCAGTGATAGAGATCGTCGACGAGCTCGTTTAGTGAACCGTCA
GATCGCCTGGAGACGCCATCCACGCTGTTTTGACCTCCATAGAAGACACCGGGACCGATCCAGCCTCCGG
ACTCTAGCGTTTAACTTAAGCTTGGTACCGAGCTCGGATCCACCGCCATGGCAGTGGAGGACAGCACGCT
GCAAGTAGTGGTACGGGTGCGGCCCCCCACCCCTCGGGAGCTGGACAGTCAGCGGCGGCCAGTGGTTCAG
GTGGTGGACGAGCGGGTGCTGGTGTTTAACCCTGAGGAGCCCGATGGAGGGTTCCCTGGCCTGAAATGGG
GTGGCACCCATGATGGCCCCAAGAAGAAGGGCAAAGACCTGACGTTTGTCTTTGACCGGGTCTTTGGCGA
GGCGGCCACCCAACAGGACGTGTTCCAGCACACCACGCACAGCGTCCTGGACAGCTTCCTCCAGGGCTAC
AACTGCTCAGTGTTTGCCTACGGGGCCACCGGGGCTGGGAAGACACACACCATGCTGGGAAGGGAGGGGG
ACCCCGGCATCATGTACCTGACCACCGTGGAACTGTACAGGCGCCTGGAGGCCCGCCAGCAGGAGAAGCA
CTTCGAGGTGCTCATCAGCTACCAGGAGGTGTATAATGAACAGATCCATGACCTCCTGGAGCCCAAGGGG
CCCCTTGCCATCCGCGAGGACCCCGACAAGGGGGTGGTGGTGCAAGGACTTTCTTTCCACCAGCCAGCCT
CAGCCGAGCAGCTGCTGGAGATACTGACCAGGGGGAACCGTAACCGCACGCAGCACCCCACTGATGCCAA
CGCGACTTCCTCCCGCTCCCATGCCATCTTCCAGATCTTTGTGAAGCAGCAGGACCGGGTTCCAGGACTG
ACCCAGGCTGTCCAGGTGGCCAAGATGAGCCTGATTGACCTGGCTGGCTCAGAGCGGGCATCCAGCACCC
ATGCGAAGGGGGAGCGGCTGCGGGAGGGGGCCAACATCAACCGCTCTCTGCTGGCGCTCATCAACGTCCT
CAATGCCTTGGCCGATGCAAAGGGCCGCAAGACCCATGTGCCCTACCGGGACAGCAAACTGACCCGCCTG
CTCAAAGACTCCCTCGGGGGCAACTGCCGCACAGTGATGATCGCTGCCATCAGCCCCTCCAGCCTGACCT
ACGAGGACACGTATAATACCCTCAAATATGCCGACCGGGCCAAGGAGATCAGGCTCTCGCTGAAGAGCAA
TGTGACCAGCCTGGACTGTCACATCAGCCAGTATGCTACCATCTGCCAACAGCTCCAGGCTGAGGTAGCC
GCTCTGAGGAAGAAGCTCCAAGTGTATGAGGGGGGAGGCCAGCCCCCACCACAGGACCTCCCAGGATCTC
CCAAGTCGGGACCACCACCAGAACACCTTCCCAGCTCCCCCTTGCCACCCCACCCTCCCAGCCAGCCCTG
CACCCCAGAGCTCCCTGCAGGGCCTAGAGCCCTTCAAGAGGAGAGTCTGGGGATGGAGGCCCAGGTGGAG
AGGGCCATGGAAGGGAACTCTTCAGACCAGGAGCAGTCCCCAGAGGATGAGGATGAAGGCCCAGCTGAGG
AGGTTCCAACCCAGATGCCAGAGCAGAACCCCACACATGCACTGCCAGAGTCCCCTCGCCTGACCCTGCA
GCCCAAGCCAGTCGTGGGCCACTTCTCAGCACGGGAACTGGATGGGGACCGTTCTAAGCGGTTGGCCCTA
AAGGTGCTGTGCGTTGCCCAGCGGCAGTACTCCCTGCTCCAAGCAGCCAACCTCCTGACGCCCGACATGA
TCACAGAGTTTGAGACCCTACAGCAGCTGGTGCAAGAGGAAAAAATTGAGCCTGGGGCAGAGGCCTTGAG
GACTTCAGGCCTGGCCAGGGGGGCACCTCTGGCTCAGGAGCTGTGTTCAGAGTCAAAGCCTCCAGGATAC
ACTGGCCCTGTGACCCGGACTATGGCGAGGCGACTGAGTGGCCCCCTGCACACCCTGGGAATCCCGCCTG
GACCCAACTGCACCCCAGCCCAGGGGTCCCGATGGCCCATGGAGAAGAAGAGGAGGAGACCAAGCGCCTT
GGAGGCAGACAGTCCCATGGCCCCAAAGCGGGGCACCAAGCGCCAGCGCCAGTCCTTCAATAACTGCCTA
AGGAGAGGGTCTCTGCCTGACACCCAACCTTCACAGGGGCCCAGCACCCCCAAAGGAGAAAGGGCCTCCT
CCCCCTGCCATTCCCCTCGCGTTTGCCCAGCCACAGTCATCAAAAGCCGGGTGCCCCTGGGCCCTTCCGC
CATGCAGAACTGCTCCACCCCGCTGGCTCTGCCCACTCGAGACCTCAATGCCACCTTTGATCTCTCTGAG
GAGCCTCCCTCAAAGCCCAGTTTCCATGAATGCATTGGCTGGGACAAAATACCCCAGGAGCTGAGCAGGC
TGGACCAGCCCTTCATCCCCAGGGCACCTGTGCCCCTGTTCACCATGAAGGGCCCCAAGCCAACATCTTC
CCTCCCTGGGACCTCTGCCTGCAAGAAGAAGCGCGTTGCGAGTTCCTCAGTCTCCCATGGCCGCAGCCGC
ATCGCCCGCCTCCCCAGCAGCACTTTGAAGAGGCCAGCTGGGCCCCTTGTACTCCCAGAGCTGCCCTTGA
GTCCCCTGTGCCCTAGCAACCGGAGGAATGGAAAGGACCTCATCAGGGTGGGGAGAGCACTCTCAGCAGG
GAACGGCGTCACCAAGGTGTCCGCGGCCGCAGATCGATCGATCACGCGTGCCACCATGACTAGTTTTGTA
CAAAGCGGTCCGGGAGGTTCTGGAGGATTGTTGCCCAAAAACTACCACTTGGAGAACGAGGTCGCAAGGT
TGAAAAAATTGGTCGGTGAGCGTGGCGGCTCAGGCGGCCTTCTTCCAAAAAATTATCATCTTGAAAATGA
AGTTGCTAGACTTAAAAAACTTGTTGGAGAAAGAGGCGGGAGCGGCGGCCTGCTGCCCAAGAACTACCAC
CTGGAGAACGAGGTCGCCCGCCTGAAGAAGCTGGTCGGCGAGCGCGGTGGTTCTGGAGGTTTGCTCCCAA
AGAACTACCACTTGGAAAACGAAGTCGCAAGATTGAAGAAGTTGGTCGGTGAAAGAGGAGGAAGCGGAGG
ATTATTACCTAAAAATTATCATTTGGAAAATGAAGTTGCTAGATTGAAGAAGTTGGTTGGAGAGAGAGGG
GGGTCTGGAGGACTACTACCGAAAAACTACCACCTAGAGAACGAGGTGGCCCGACTAAAAAAGCTAGTGG
GCGAGCGCGGCGGCAGTGGCGGCCTCCTCCCCAAGAATTACCACCTCGAAAATGAAGTAGCAAGGCTCAA
GAAGCTCGTAGGAGAAAGAGGTGGTTCCGGGGGACTCCTTCCAAAAAACTATCATCTTGAAAACGAAGTT
GCACGTCTTAAAAAACTTGTTGGCGAACGTGGCGGCTCTGGCGGGCTGCTGCCCAAGAATTACCACCTGG
AAAATGAAGTGGCCCGCCTGAAGAAGCTGGTGGGCGAACGCGGAGGCAGTGGAGGCCTACTACCGAAGAA
CTACCACCTAGAGAACGAGGTGGCACGCCTAAAGAAGCTAGTGGGCGAGCGCGGCGGCTCGGGTGGTTTA
TTACCTAAGAATTATCATTTAGAAAATGAAGTAGCTCGATTAAAGAAGTTAGTAGGTGAACGTGGTGGGT
CTGGTGGTCTTCTTCCGAAGAACTACCACCTTGAGAACGAGGTAGCTCGTCTTAAGAAACTTGTAGGTGA
GCGTGGTGGAAGCGGTGGTGGGCTGGCAAGCCACGTTTGGTGCCGGGAGCTGCATGTGTCAGAGGAACTT
TTGCCAAAGAATTATCATCTTGAGAACGAAGTGGCTCGTCTTAAGAAACTCGTAGGAGAAAGAGGTGGCA
GTGGAGGTCTGCTTCCCAAGAATTACCACCTGGAAAATGAGGTAGCTAGACTGAAAAAGCTCGTAGGCGA
GCGCGGGGGAAGTGGGGGATTGCTGCCAAAAAATTATCATTTGGAGAACGAAGTAGCACGACTAAAGAAA
TTAGTTGGGGAGAGGGGGGGATCGGGTGGCTTACTCCCGAAAAATTATCATCTCGAAAACGAAGTGGCTC
GGCTAAAAAAGTTAGTTGGAGAGCGTGGCGGTTCTGGAGGCCTATTACCAAAAAACTACCACCTCGAAAA
TGAGGTGGCACGCTTAAAAAAGCTGGTCGGAGAACGGGGAGGCAGTGGTGGCCTACTACCCAAGAATTAT
CATCTTGAGAACGAGGTAGCGCGTTTGAAGAAGCTCGTCGGTGAAAGAGGTGGCTCAGGAGGGCTGCTCC
CAAAGAACTATCATCTTGAAAATGAGGTCGCTCGATTAAAAAAGTTAGTGGGCGAGAGGGGAGGCAGTGG
TGGGCTACTTCCTAAGAATTACCACCTCGAAAACGAAGTAGCTCGATTAAAGAAATTGGTCGGTGAGAGA
GGTGGGTCGGGTGGCTTACTGCCGAAAAATTATCATCTGGAAAATGAGGTAGCGAGACTAAAAAAGCTCG
TAGGTGAGAGAGGGGGTTCTGGCGGCTTGCTACCAAAAAATTATCATCTTGAGAACGAAGTTGCTAGGCT
CAAAAAGCTGGTTGGAGAGCGCGGCGGCTCAGGCGGTCTGTTACCCAAAAACTACCACTTGGAAAATGAG
GTTGCCAGATTGAAGAAACTGGTCGGCGAGCGCGGTGGAAGTGGAGGACTACTTCCTAAAAATTATCATT
TGGAGAACGAAGTCGCTAGACTGAAAAAGTTGGTTGGGGAACGAGGAGGGTCTGGCGGCAAGCTAGCGAT
CGGATCGATCGCCGCGGTAAACATATGGATCGATCATAATACTCGAGTCTAGAGGGCCCGTTTAAACCCG
CTGATCAGCCTCGACTGTGCCTTCTAGTTGCCAGCCATCTGTTGTTTGCCCCTCCCCCGTGCCTTCCTTG
ACCCTGGAAGGTGCCACTCCCACTGTCCTTTCCTAATAAAATGAGGAAATTGCATCGCATTGTCTGAGTA
GGTGTCATTCTATTCTGGGGGGTGGGGTGGGGCAGGACAGCAAGGGGGAGGATTGGGAAGACAATAGCAG
GCATGCTGGGGATGCGGTGGGCTCTATGGCTTCTGAGGCGGAAAGAACCAGCTGGGGCTCTAGGGGGTAT
CCCC
[124 nt withheld, positions 5955-6078]
C
[91 nt withheld, positions 6080-6170]
A
[49 nt withheld, positions 6172-6220]
CCTTTGACGTTGGAGTCCACGTTCTTT
[37 nt withheld, positions 6248-6284]
ACCCTATCTCGGTCTATTCTTTTGATTTATAAGGGATTTTGCCGATTTCGGCCTATTGGTTAAAAAATGA
GCTGATTTAACAAAAATTTAACGCGAATTAATTCTGTGGAATGTGTGTCAGTTAGGGTGTGGAAAGTCCC
CAGGCTCCCCAGCAGGCAGAAGTATGCAAAGCATGCATCTCAATTAGTCAGCAACCAGGTGTGGAAAGTC
CCCAGGCTCCCCAGCAGGCAGAAGTATGCAAAGCATGCATCTCAATTAGTCAGCAACCATAGTCCCGCCC
CTAACTCCGCCCATCCCGCCCCTAACTCCGCCCAGTTCCGCCCATTCTCCGCCCCATGGCTGACTAATTT
TTTTTATTTATGCAGAGGCCGAGGCCGCCTCTGCCTCTGAGCTATTCCAGAAGTAGTGAGGAGGCTTTTT
TGGAGGCCTAGGCTTTTGCAAAAAGCTCCCGGGAGCTTGTATATCCATTTTCGGATCTGATCAGCACGTG
TTGACAATTAATCATCGGCATAGTATATCGGCATAGTATAATACGACAAGGTGAGGAACTAAACCATGGC
CAAGTTGACCAGTGCCGTTCCGGTGCTCACCGCGCGCGACGTCGCCGGAGCGGTCGAGTTCTGGACCGAC
CGGCTCGGGTTCTCCCGGGACTTCGTGGAGGACGACTTCGCCGGTGTGGTCCGGGACGACGTGACCCTGT
TCATCAGCGCGGTCCAGGACCAGGTGGTGCCGGACAACACCCTGGCCTGGGTGTGGGTGCGCGGCCTGGA
CGAGCTGTACGCCGAGTGGTCGGAGGTCGTGTCCACGAACTTCCGGGACGCCTCCGGGCCGGCCATGACC
GAGATCGGCGAGCAGCCGTGGGGGCGGGAGTTCGCCCTGCGCGACCCGGCCGGCAACTGCGTGCACTTCG
TGGCCGAGGAGCAGGACTGACACGTGCTACGAGATTTCGATTCCACCGCCGCCTTCTATGAAAGGTTGGG
CTTCGGAATCGTTTTCCGGGACGCCGGCTGGATGATCCTCCAGCGCGGGGATCTCATGCTGGAGTTCTTC
GCCCACCCCAACTTGTTTATTGCAGCTTATAATGGTTACAAATAAAGCAATAGCATCACAAATTTCACAA
ATAAAGCATTTTTTTCACTGCATTCTAGTTGTGGTTTGTCCAAACTCATCAATGTATCTTATCATGTCTG
TATACCGTCGACCTCTAGCTAGAGCTTGGCGTAATCATGGTCATAGCTGTTTCCTGTGTGAAATTGTTAT
CCGCTCACAATTCCACACAACATACGAGCCGGAAGCATAAAGTGTAAAGCCTGGGGTGCCTAATGAGTGA
GCTAACTCACATTAATTGCGTTGCGCTCACTGCCCGCTTTCCAGTCGGGAAACCTGTCGTGCCAGCTGCA
TTAATGAATCGGCCAACGCGCGGGGAGAGGCGGTTTGCGTATTGGGCGCTCTTCCGCTTCCTCGCTCACT
GACTCGCTGCGCTCGGTCGTTCGGCTGCGGCGAGCGGTATCAGCTCACTCAAAGGCGGTAATACGGTTAT
CCACAGAATCAGGGGATAACGCAGGAAAGAACATGTGAGCAAAAGGCCAGCAAAAGGCCAGGAACCGTAA
AAAGGCCGCGTTGCTGGCGTTTTTCCATAGGCTCCGCCCCCCTGACGAGCATCACAAAAATCGACGCTCA
AGTCAGAGGTGGCGAAACCCGACAGGACTATAAAGATACCAGGCGTTTCCCCCTGGAAGCTCCCTCGTGC
GCTCTCCTGTTCCGACCCTGCCGCTTACCGGATACCTGTCCGCCTTTCTCCCTTCGGGAAGCGTGGCGCT
TTCTCATAGCTCACGCTGTAGGTATCTCAGTTCGGTGTAGGTCGTTCGCTCCAAGCTGGGCTGTGTGCAC
GAACCCCCCGTTCAGCCCGACCGCTGCGCCTTATCCGGTAACTATCGTCTTGAGTCCAACCCGGTAAGAC
ACGACTTATCGCCACTGGCAGCAGCCACTGGTAACAGGATTAGCAGAGCGAGGTATGTAGGCGGTGCTAC
AGAGTTCTTGAAGTGGTGGCCTAACTACGGCTACACTAGAAGAACAGTATTTGGTATCTGCGCTCTGCTG
AAGCCAGTTACCTTCGGAAAAAGAGTTGGTAGCTCTTGATCCGGCAAACAAACCACCGCTGGTAGCGGTT
TTTTTGTTTGCAAGCAGCAGATTACGCGCAGAAAAAAAGGATCTCAAGAAGATCCTTTGATCTTTTCTAC
GGGGTCTGACGCTCAGTGGAACGAAAACTCACGTTAAGGGATTTTGGTCATGAGATTATCAAAAAGGATC
TTCACCTAGATCCTTTTAAATTAAAAATGAAGTTTTAAATCAATCTAAAGTATATATGAGTAAACTTGGT
CTGACAGTTACCAATGCTTAATCAGTGAGGCACCTATCTCAGCGATCTGTCTATTTCGTTCATCCATAGT
TGCCTGACTCCCCGTCGTGTAGATAACTACGATACGGGAGGGCTTACCATCTGGCCCCAGTGCTGCAATG
ATACCGCGAGACCCACGCTCACCGGCTCCAGATTTATCAGCAATAAACCAGCCAGCCGGAAGGGCCGAGC
GCAGAAGTGGTCCTGCAACTTTATCCGCCTCCATCCAGTCTATTAATTGTTGCCGGGAAGCTAGAGTAAG
TAGTTCGCCAGTTAATAGTTTGCGCAACGTTGTTGCCATTGCTACAGGCATCGTGGTGTCACGCTCGTCG
TTTGGTATGGCTTCATTCAGCTCCGGTTCCCAACGATCAAGGCGAGTTACATGATCCCCCATGTTGTGCA
AAAAAGCGGTTAGCTCCTTCGGTCCTCCGATCGTTGTCAGAAGTAAGTTGGCCGCAGTGTTATCACTCAT
GGTTATGGCAGCACTGCATAATTCTCTTACTGTCATGCCATCCGTAAGATGCTTTTCTGTGACTGGTGAG
TACTCAACCAAGTCATTCTGAGAATAGTGTATGCGGCGACCGAGTTGCTCTTGCCCGGCGTCAATACGGG
ATAATACCGCGCCACATAGCAGAACTTTAAAAGTGCTCATCATTGGAAAACGTTCTTCGGGGCGAAAACT
CTCAAGGATCTTACCGCTGTTGAGATCCAGTTCGATGTAACCCACTCGTGCACCCAACTGATCTTCAGCA
TCTTTTACTTTCACCAGCGTTTCTGGGTGAGCAAAAACAGGAAGGCAAAATGCCGCAAAAAAGGGAATAA
GGGCGACACGGAAATGTTGAATACTCATACTCTTCCTTTTTCAATATTATTGAAGCATTTATCAGGGTTA
TTGTCTCATGAGCGGATACATATTTGAATGTATTTAGAAAAATAAACAAATAGGGGTTCCGCGCACATTT
CCCCGAAAAGTGCCACCTGACGTC
Features (pLannotate 1.2.2; 30 found; start..end, strand, type, name):
     28..80      -  misc_feature   bom (fragment): basis of mobility region from pBR322
    235..614     +  enhancer       CMV enhancer: human cytomegalovirus immediate early enhancer
    615..699     +  promoter       CMV promoter (fragment): human cytomegalovirus (CMV) immediate early promoter
    725..769     +  promoter       CMVd3 promoter: truncated human cytomegalovirus (CMV) immediate early promoter that yields strongly reduced expression relative to the full-length promoter
    771..790     +  promoter       PLtetO-1 promoter (fragment): modified phage lambda PL promoter with tet operator sites (Lutz and Bujard, 1997)
    792..811     +  promoter       PLtetO-1 promoter (fragment): modified phage lambda PL promoter with tet operator sites (Lutz and Bujard, 1997)
    819..852     +  promoter       TRE3GV promoter (fragment): 3rd-generation Tet-responsive promoter that can be activated by binding of Tet-On® 3G, optimized for retroviral and lentiviral vectors
    958..3522    +  CDS            KIF18B: KI18B_HUMAN - Experimental evidence at protein level: Swiss-Prot protein existence level 1. In complex with KIF2C, constitutes the major microtubule plus-end depolymerizing activity in mitotic cells. Its major role may be to transport KIF2C and/or MAPRE1 along microtubules. From Homo sapiens (Human).
   3598..3663    +  CDS            GCN4 (fragment): GCN4_YEAST - Also known as AAS101 From Saccharomyces cerevisiae (strain ATCC 204508 / S288c) (Baker's yeast).
   3760..3825    +  CDS            GCN4_v1: GCN4 peptide that allows binding to an scFv-GFP fusion protein (Tanenbaum et al., 2014)
   4498..4523    +  CDS            GCN4_v1 (fragment): GCN4 peptide that allows binding to an scFv-GFP fusion protein (Tanenbaum et al., 2014)
   4570..4592    +  CDS            GST (fragment): glutathione S-transferase from Schistosoma japonicum
   4627..4668    +  CDS            GCN4_v4 (fragment): GCN4 peptide optimized to improve solubility while preserving binding to an scFv-GFP fusion protein (Tanenbaum et al., 2014)
   5031..5054    +  CDS            GCN4_v4 (fragment): GCN4 peptide optimized to improve solubility while preserving binding to an scFv-GFP fusion protein (Tanenbaum et al., 2014)
   5359..5381    +  CDS            GCN4_v4 (fragment): GCN4 peptide optimized to improve solubility while preserving binding to an scFv-GFP fusion protein (Tanenbaum et al., 2014)
   5685..5909    +  polyA_signal   bGH poly(A) signal: bovine growth hormone polyadenylation signal
   5913..5934    +  promoter       SV40 promoter (fragment): SV40 enhancer and early promoter
   5955..6383    +  rep_origin     f1 ori (sequence partly withheld): f1 bacteriophage origin of replication; arrow indicates direction of (+) strand synthesis
   6397..6726    +  promoter       SV40 promoter: SV40 enhancer and early promoter
   6774..6821    +  promoter       EM7 promoter: synthetic bacterial promoter&nbsp
   6840..7214    +  CDS            BleoR: antibiotic-binding protein; Sh ble from Streptoalloteichus hindustanus; confers resistance to bleomycin, phleomycin, and Zeocin™
   7224..7349    +  CDS            ble (fragment): BLE_KLEPN - Experimental evidence at protein level: Swiss-Prot protein existence level 1. Binding protein with a strong affinity to the bleomycin family of antibiotics. Binds to CL990; an antimitotic-antibiotic compound. From Klebsiella pneumoniae.
   7344..7465    +  polyA_signal   SV40 poly(A) signal: SV40 polyadenylation signal
   7538..7554    -  protein_bind   lac operator: The lac repressor binds to the lac operator to inhibit transcription in E. coli. This inhibition can be relieved by adding lactose or isopropyl-β-D-thiogalactopyranoside (IPTG). lac repressor encoded by lacI
   7562..7592    -  promoter       lac promoter: promoter for the E. coli lac operon
   7607..7628    -  protein_bind   CAP binding site: CAP binding activates transcription in the presence of cAMP. E. coli catabolite activator protein
   7641..7733    -  CDS            lacI (fragment): lac repressor; lacI; The lac repressor binds to the lac operator to inhibit transcription in E. coli. This inhibition can be relieved by adding lactose or isopropyl-β-D-thiogalactopyranoside (IPTG).
   7916..8501    -  rep_origin     ori: high-copy-number ColE1/pMB1/pBR322/pUC origin of replication
   8672..9532    -  CDS            AmpR: β-lactamase; bla; confers resistance to ampicillin, carbenicillin, and related antibiotics
   9533..9637    -  promoter       AmpR promoter: bla
