[The description below was written by a language model from this plasmid's Addgene catalogue record and pLannotate feature annotations shown in this document.]
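Description:
pcDNA4TO-Kif18b-24xGCN4_v1 is a mammalian expression plasmid built on the pcDNA4TO backbone that encodes the human kinesin motor KIF18B fused at its C-terminus to the first-generation (v1) SunTag array, nominally 24 tandem copies of a GCN4-derived peptide epitope. The fusion is driven by the CMV immediate early enhancer and promoter. Short tet operator-like matches annotated immediately downstream of the promoter are consistent with the tetracycline-operator design of this backbone, in which transcription is repressed in cells expressing the Tet repressor and relieved by tetracycline or doxycycline, while being constitutive in other cells. A bovine growth hormone polyadenylation signal terminates the transcript. The automated annotation picks out only a scattering of GCN4 hits across the roughly 2 kb region after the KIF18B coding sequence, some labelled v4 or as a small GST fragment. These most likely reflect partial matching within a highly repetitive array rather than distinct elements.

For propagation in E. coli the plasmid carries a high-copy ColE1/pUC-type origin and an ampicillin resistance gene with its own promoter. An f1 origin is also present. A Zeocin resistance cassette (Sh ble) is placed behind both the SV40 early promoter and the bacterial EM7 promoter and followed by an SV40 poly(A) signal, which allows selection of stable mammalian cell lines.

In the SunTag system, each GCN4 peptide recruits a co-expressed single-chain antibody fused to GFP, so many fluorophores accumulate on one tagged protein. Attaching the array to KIF18B, which moves along microtubules towards their plus ends, supports bright, long-term imaging of individual motor molecules in living cells.
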