Addgene plasmid #72228: pcDNA4TO-Kif18b-24xGCN4_v1
Purpose: A fusion of the Kif18b motor protein to the v1 SunTag peptide array
Depositing lab: Ron Vale. Depositing organization: University of California, San Francisco (UCSF). Publication: A Protein-Tagging System for Signal Amplification in Gene Expression and Fluorescence Imaging. Tanenbaum ME, Gilbert LA, Qi LS, Weissman JS, Vale RD. Cell. 2014 Oct 8. pii: S0092-8674(14)01227-6. doi: 10.1016/j.cell.2014.09.039. PubMed 25307933.
Backbone
  Vector backbone: pcDNA4TO
  Vector type: Mammalian Expression
  Selectable markers: Zeocin
Growth in bacteria
  Bacterial resistance: Ampicillin, 100 μg/mL
  Growth temperature: 37°C
  Growth strain: NEB Stable
  Copy number: High Copy
Gene/Insert
  Gene/Insert name: Kif18b
  Species: H. sapiens (human)
  Entrez Gene: KIF18B
Terms and licenses: Academic/Nonprofit Terms; Industry Terms: Not Available to Industry
How to cite: pcDNA4TO-Kif18b-24xGCN4_v1 was a gift from Ron Vale (Addgene plasmid # 72228 ; http://n2t.net/addgene:72228 ; RRID:Addgene_72228)
