>Addgene plasmid #72228 | pcDNA4TO-Kif18b-24xGCN4_v1 | addgene partial sequence | sequence record 138483 | LNCX 5'-AGCTCGTTTAGTGAACCGTCAGATC-3'
TTTTGACCTCCATAGAAGACACCGGGACCGATCCAGCCTCCGGACTCTAGCGTTTAAACTTAAGCTTGGT
ACCGAGCTCGGATCCACCGCCATGGCAGTGGAGGACAGCACGCTGCAAGTAGTGGTACGGGTGCGGCCCC
CCACCCCTCGGGAGCTGGACAGTCAGCGGCGGCCAGTGGTTCAGGTGGTGGACGAGCGGGTGCTGGTGTT
TAACCCTGAGGAGCCCGATGGAGGGTTCCCTGGCCTGAAATGGGGTGGCACCCATGATGGCCCCAAGAAG
AAGGGCAAAGACCTGACGTTTGTCTTTGACCGGGTCTTTGGCGAGGCGGCCACCCAACAGGACGTGTTCC
AGCACACCACGCACAGCGTCCTGGACAGCTTCCTCCAGGGCTACAACTGCTCAGTGTTTGCCTACGGGGC
CACCGGGGCTGGGAAGACACACACCATGCTGGGAAGGGAGGGGGACCCCGGCATCATGTACCTGACCACC
GTGGAACTGTACAGGCGCCTGGAGGCCCGCCAGCAGGAGAAGCACTTCGAGGTGCTCATCAGCTACCAGG
AGGTGTATAATGAACAGATCCATGACCTCCTGGAGCCCAAGGGGCCCCTTGCCATCCGCGAGGACCCCGA
CAAGGGGGTGGTGGTGCAAGGACTTTCTTTCCACCAGCCAGCCTCAGCCGAGCAGCTGCTGGAGATACTG
ACCAGGGGGAACCGTAACCGCACGCAGCACCCCACTGATGCCAACGCGACTTCCTCCCGCTCCCATGCCA
TCTTCCAGATCTTTGTGAAGCAGCAGGACCGGGTTCCAGGACTGACCCAGGCTGTCCAGGTGGCCAA
