>Addgene plasmid #72228 | pcDNA4TO-Kif18b-24xGCN4_v1 | addgene partial sequence | sequence record 138484 | BGH-rev 5'-TAGAAGGCACAGTCGAGG-3'
CTCTAGACTCGAGTATTATGATCGATCCATATGTTTACCGCGGCGATCGATCCGATCGCTAGCTTGCCGC
CAGACCCTCCTCGTTCCCCAACCAACTTTTTCAGTCTAGCGACTTCGTTCTCCAAATGATAATTTTTAGG
AAGTAGTCCTCCACTTCCACCGCGCTCGCCGACCAGTTTCTTCAATCTGGCAACCTCATTTTCCAAGTGG
TAGTTTTTGGGTAACAGACCGCCTGAGCCGCCGCGCTCTCCAACCAGCTTTTTGAGCCTAGCAACTTCGT
TCTCAAGATGATAATTTTTTGGTAGCAAGCCGCCAGAACCCCCTCTCTCACCTACGAGCTTTTTTAGTCT
CGCTACCTCATTTTCCAGATGATAATTTTTCGGCAGTAAGCCACCCGACCCACCTCTCTCACCGACCAAT
TTCTTTAATCGAGCTACTTCGTTTTCGAGGTGGTAATTCTTAGGAAGTAGCCCACCACTGCCTCCCCTCT
CGCCCACTAACTTTTTTAATCGAGCGACCTCATTTTCAAGATGATAGTTCTTTGGGAGCAGCCCTCCTGA
GCCACCTCTTTCACCGACGAGCTTCTTCAAACGCGCTACCTCGTTCTCAAGATGATAATTCTTGGGTAGT
AGGCCACCACTGCCTCCCCGTTCTCCGACCAGCTTTTTTAAGCGTGCCACCTCATTTTCGAGGTGGTAGT
TTTTTGGTAATAGGCCTCCAGAACCGCCACGCTCTCCAACTAACTTTTTTAGCCGAGCCACTTCGTTTTC
GAGATGATAATTTTTCGGGAGTAAGCCACCCGATCCCCCCCTCTCCCCAACTAATTTCTTTAGTCGTGCT
ACTTCGTTCTCCAAATGATAATTTTTTGGCAGCAATCCCCCACTTCCCCCGCGCTCGCCTACGAGCTTTT
TCAGTCTAGCTACCTCATTTTCCAGGTGGTAATTCT
